>Addgene plasmid #217270 | pMV-hAT-19B_Croc | addgene full sequence | sequence record 443564 | Addgene NGS Result
TGTAATCACCTGGCTCACCTTCGGGTGGGCCTTTCTGCGTTGCTGGCGTTTTTCCATAGGCTCCGCCCCC
CTGACGAGCATCACAAAAATCGATGCTCAAGTCAGAGGTGGCGAAACCCGACAGGACTATAAAGATACCA
GGCGTTTCCCCCTGGAAGCTCCCTCGTGCGCTCTCCTGTTCCGACCCTGCCGCTTACCGGATACCTGTCC
GCCTTTCTCCCTTCGGGAAGCGTGGCGCTTTCTCATAGCTCACGCTGTAGGTATCTCAGTTCGGTGTAGG
TCGTTCGCTCCAAGCTGGGCTGTGTGCACGAACCCCCCGTTCAGCCCGACCGCTGCGCCTTATCCGGTAA
CTATCGTCTTGAGTCCAACCCGGTAAGACACGACTTATCGCCACTGGCAGCAGCCACTGGTAACAGGATT
AGCAGAGCGAGGTATGTAGGCGGTGCTACAGAGTTCTTGAAGTGGTGGCCTAACTACGGCTACACTAGAA
GAACAGTATTTGGTATCTGCGCTCTGCTGAAGCCAGTTACCTCGGAAAAAGAGTTGGTAGCTCTTGATCC
GGCAAACAAACCACCGCTGGTAGCGGTGGTTTTTTTGTTTGCAAGCAGCAGATTACGCGCAGAAAAAAAG
GATCTCAAGAAGATCCTTTGATTTTCTACCGAAGAAAGGCCCACCCGTGAAGGTGAGCCAGTGAGTTGAT
TGCAGTCCAGTTACGCTGGAGTCAAAAGGCGTATCACGAGGCCCTTTCGTTGTAAAACGACGGCCAGTCG
AACCACGCAATGCGTCTCGATCCGCAGTGTCTTGCGTCTCTCAATTGCTCATAAATAGGGACCTACCGAA
ATCGCGATTTCGCGTTTTTCGCGGAAAACGCGAAATCGGGCGTTCTCCGCGAAAAACGGCGGGCTCCGCG
ATTTTGGCGGGCTCGCTGCAGAAAAAAAAACCCAACTTACCGGCAAGCAGAGAAAAGGGCGGGAAGCCCT
GCAGTCCTGAAGCACGGGGGGTGGGGAGAGGAGGGGGGAGAGGGAGCAAATCAGAGGCTGAGCCTGTGAC
GTAGGCTCAGTACAGGAGCCAGTCCGGGGCCAGTCAGGGAAGCGAGAGGGTTTTGGCGCCATCTTTTAAG
CAGCCAGAGGCATGCTGCTGCAGCATGCTGCAGCCTGAGGAGGATTGAGCAGGGACCGGTGCTAGCAATT
CTACCGGGTAGGGGAGGCGCTTTTCCCAAGGCAGTCTGGAGCATGCGCTTTAGCAGCCCCGCTGGGCACT
TGGCGCTACACAAGTGGCCTCTGGCCTCGCACACATTCCACATCCACCGGTAGGCGCCAACCGGCTCCGT
TCTTTGGTGGCCCCTTCGCGCCACCTTCTACTCCTCCCCTAGTCAGGAAGTTCCCCCCCGCCCCGCAGCT
CGCGTCGTGCAGGACGTGACAAATGGAAGTAGCACGTCTCACTAGTCTCGTGCAGATGGACAGCACCGCT
GAGCAATGGAAGCGGGTAGGCCTTTGGGGCAGCGGCCAATAGCAGCTTTGCTCCTTCGCTTTCTGGGCTC
AGAGGCTGGGAAGGGGTGGGTCCGGGGGCGGGCTCAGGGGCGGGCTCAGGGGCGGGGCGGGCGCCCGAAG
GTCCTCCGGAGGCCCGGCATTCTGCACGCTTCAAAAGCGCACGTCTGCCGCGCTGTTCTCCTCTTCCTCA
TCTCCGGGCCTTTCGACCTGCAGCCAACGCCACCATGGGGACCGAGTACAAGCCCACGGTGCGCCTCGCC
ACCCGCGACGACGTCCCCCGGGCCGTACGCACCCTCGCCGCCGCGTTCGCCGACTACCCCGCCACGCGCC
ACACCGTCGACCCGGACCGCCACATCGAGCGGGTCACCGAGCTGCAAGAACTCTTCCTCACGCGCGTCGG
GCTCGACATCGGCAAGGTGTGGGTCGCGGACGACGGCGCCGCGGTGGCGGTCTGGACCACGCCGGAGAGC
GTCGAAGCGGGGGCGGTGTTCGCCGAGATCGGCCCGCGCATGGCCGAGTTGAGCGGTTCCCGGCTGGCCG
CGCAGCAACAGATGGAAGGCCTCCTGGCGCCGCACCGGCCCAAGGAGCCCGCGTGGTTCCTGGCCACCGT
CGGCGTCTCGCCCGACCACCAGGGCAAGGGTCTGGGCAGCGCCGTCGTGCTCCCCGGAGTGGAGGCGGCC
GAGCGCGCCGGGGTGCCCGCCTTCCTGGAGACCTCCGCGCCCCGCAACCTCCCCTTCTACGAGCGGCTCG
GCTTCACCGTCACCGCCGACGTCGAGGTGCCCGAAGGACCGCGCACCTGGTGCATGACCCGCAAGCCCGG
TGCCATCGATGCCACTAACTTCTCCCTGTTGAAACAAGCAGGGGATGTCGAAGAGAATCCCGGGCCAATG
GTGAGCAAGGGCGAGGAGCTGTTCACCGGGGTGGTGCCCATCCTGGTCGAGCTGGACGGCGACGTAAACG
GCCACAAGTTCAGCGTGTCCGGCGAGGGCGAGGGCGATGCCACCTACGGCAAGCTGACCCTGAAGTTCAT
CTGCACCACCGGCAAGCTGCCCGTGCCCTGGCCCACCCTCGTGACCACCCTGACCTACGGCGTGCAGTGC
TTCAGCCGCTACCCCGACCACATGAAGCAGCACGACTTCTTCAAGTCCGCCATGCCCGAAGGCTACGTCC
AGGAGCGCACCATCTTCTTCAAGGACGACGGCAACTACAAGACCCGCGCCGAGGTGAAGTTCGAGGGCGA
CACCCTGGTGAACCGCATCGAGCTGAAGGGCATCGACTTCAAGGAGGACGGCAACATCCTGGGGCACAAG
CTGGAGTACAACTACAACAGCCACAACGTCTATATCATGGCCGACAAGCAGAAGAACGGCATCAAGGTGA
ACTTCAAGATCCGCCACAACATCGAGGACGGCAGCGTGCAGCTCGCCGACCACTACCAGCAGAACACCCC
CATCGGCGACGGCCCCGTGCTGCTGCCCGACAACCACTACCTGAGCACCCAGTCCGCCCTGAGCAAAGAC
CCCAACGAGAAGCGCGATCACATGGTCCTGCTGGAGTTCGTGACCGCCGCCGGGATCACTCTCGGCATGG
ACGAGCTGTACAAGTAATTAATTAAGCTCGCTGATCAGCCTCGACTGTGCCTTCTAGTTGCCAGCCATCT
GTTGTTTGCCCCTCCCCCGTGCCTTCCTTGACCCTGGAAGGTGCCACTCCCACTGTCCTTTCCTAATAAA
ATGAGGAAATTGCATCGCATTGTCTGAGTAGGTGTCATTCTATTCTGGGGGGTGGGGTGGGGCAGGACAG
CAAGGGGGAGGATTGGGAAGACAATAGCAGGCATGCTGGGGATGCGGTGGGCTCTATGGCTTCTGAGGCG
CGCCCTCGAGCATGAATTGCCTGTCTCAAGGTTAGCATTGAGTAAACTCCTTTTTACAACGTCCTTTAAT
AAAGTATATGTAGATGGTATTAGTTACAATTCATGTTGTGTATAGCTTTAATTTCATAAGACATTTCAGT
TTAGAGTTTAATTAAATGCTTAGATTGCTTAATAACGCGTCAATTAATGGCTTCCGCGGGCTTAATCCCC
TGATTAAGCCCGCGGAAGCCATTAAGGGAAACATTATTAAGCAATTAAGCCGCGGTTTCGGGCCATCTGG
CAATCTGCGGGGAGGGGCGGGACTGCCGGGGCCCCTCGGCCAATCAGAGGCGTGGGGGGGCCCCGCCGCG
ATCAGCCCGCGAAAATGGCGGCCGGCCCCGGGATCTGCCCGCGAAATCGGCCGGCCGCCTCCTCGAGTTC
GGTAGACCCCTACTCATAAAGGGCCCAGAGACGGAGTCACTGCCAACCGAGACGGTCATAGCTGTTTCCT
GTGTGCCACTTCCTCGCTCACTGACTCGCTGCGCTCGGTCGTTACTGACCATTTAAATCATACCTGACCT
CCATAGCAGAAAGTCAAAAGCCTCCGACCGGAGGCTTTTGACTTGATCGGCACGTAAGAGGTTCCAACTT
TCACCATAATGAAATAAGATCACTACCGGGCGTATTTTTTGAGTTATCGAGATTTTCAGGAGCTAAGGAA
GCTAAAATGAGTATTCAACATTTCCGTGTCGCCCTTATTCCCTTTTTTGCGGCATTTTGCCTTCCTGTTT
TTGCTCACCCAGAAACGCTGGTGAAAGTAAAAGATGCTGAAGATCAGTTGGGTGCACGAGTGGGTTACAT
CGAACTGGATCTCAACAGCGGTAAGATCCTTGAGAGTTTACGCCCCGAAGAACGTTTTCCAATGATGAGC
ACTTTTAAAGTTCTGCTATGTGGCGCGGTATTATCCCGTATTGACGCCGGGCAAGAGCAACTCGGTCACC
GCATACACTATTCTCAGAATGACTTGGTTGAGTACTCACCAGTCACAGAAAAGCATCTCACGGATGGCAT
GACAGTAAGAGAATTATGCAGTGCTGCCATAACCATGAGTGATAACACTGCGGCCAACTTACTTCTGGCA
ACGATCGGAGGACCGAAGGAGCTAACCGCTTTTTTGCACAACATGGGGGATCATGTAACTCGCCTTGATC
GTTGGGAACCGGAGCTGAATGAAGCCATACCAAACGACGAGCGTGACACCACGATGCCTGTAGCAATGGC
AACAACGTTGCGCAAACTATTAACTGGCGAACTACTTACTCTAGCTTCCCGGCAACAATTAATAGACTGG
ATGGAGGCGGATAAAGTTGCAGGATCACTTCTGCGCTCGGCCCTCCCGGCTGGCTGGTTTATTGCTGATA
AATCTGGAGCCGGTGAGCGTGGGTCCCGCGGTATCATTGCAGAACTGGGGCCAGATGGTAAGCCCTCCCG
CATCGTAGTTATCTACACGACGGGGAGTCAGGCAACTATGGATGAACGAAATAGACAGATCGCTGAGATA
GGTGCCTCACTGATTAAGCATTGGTAAGTGACCAAACAGGAAAAAACCGCCCTTAACATGGCCCGCTTTA
TCAGAAGCCAGACATTAACGCTTCTGGAGAAACTCAACGAGCTGGACGCGGATGAACAGGCAGACATCTG
TGAATCGCTTCACGACCACGCTGATGAGCTTTACCGCAGCTGCCTCGCGCGTTTCGGTGATGACGGTGAA
AACCTCTGATGAGGGCCCAAA
Features (pLannotate 1.2.2; 13 found; start..end, strand, type, name):
     12..39      +  terminator     T7Te terminator: phage T7 early transcription terminator
     51..638     -  rep_origin     ori: high-copy-number ColE1/pMB1/pBR322/pUC origin of replication
    660..689     -  terminator     T3Te terminator: phage T3 early transcription terminator
    748..768     -  CDS            lacZα (fragment): LacZα fragment of β-galactosidase; lacZ fragment
   1196..1695    +  promoter       PGK promoter: mouse phosphoglycerate kinase 1 promoter
   1720..2314    +  CDS            PuroR (fragment): puromycin N-acetyltransferase; pac from Streptomyces alboniger; confers resistance to puromycin
   2378..3097    +  CDS            EGFP: the original enhanced GFP (Yang et al., 1996) mammalian codon-optimized
   3125..3349    +  polyA_signal   bGH poly(A) signal: bovine growth hormone polyadenylation signal
   3859..3893    -  rep_origin     RSF ori (fragment): Plasmids containing the RSF 1030 origin of replication can be propagated in E. coli cells that contain additional plasmids with compatible origins.
   3932..3963    +  terminator     tonB terminator: bidirectional E. coli tonB-P14 transcription terminator
   3964..4066    +  promoter       cat promoter: promoter of the E. coli cat gene encoding chloramphenicol acetyltransferase
   4067..4927    +  CDS            AmpR: β-lactamase; bla; confers resistance to ampicillin, carbenicillin, and related antibiotics
   4928..5119    +  CDS            rop: Rop protein, which maintains plasmids at low copy number; rop
