[The description below was written by a language model from this plasmid's Addgene catalogue record and pLannotate feature annotations shown in this document.]
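Description:
pMV-hAT-19B_Croc is a transposon donor plasmid built on the pMV backbone and catalogued as a mammalian expression vector. It is about 5.1 kb and is propagated in E. coli at high copy from a ColE1/pUC-type origin. Selection is with ampicillin, through a β-lactamase gene that the annotation places downstream of a cat promoter. The bacterial portion is insulated by short phage T7 and T3 early terminators and a tonB bidirectional terminator. The annotation software also reports small lacZα and RSF ori fragments and a short rop-like segment next to AmpR. These look like backbone remnants rather than functional parts, and the rop call does not fit well with the recorded high copy number.

The stated insert is the synthetic terminal inverted repeats (TIRs) of the hAT-19B_Croc element, a member of the hAT superfamily of DNA transposons. The TIRs themselves are not annotated in the feature table. They presumably lie in the unannotated stretches on either side of the mammalian cassette, though the record does not give their positions. That cassette consists of the mouse PGK promoter, a puromycin N-acetyltransferase coding sequence, EGFP and a bGH polyadenylation signal. The short gap between PuroR and EGFP suggests a linked or co-expressed arrangement, but the linking element is not identified.

No transposase gene is annotated, so the matching transposase would have to be supplied in trans, for example from a separate helper plasmid. The transposase would recognise the TIRs, excise the cassette and integrate it into the host genome. Integration events could then be scored by puromycin resistance or stable green fluorescence. The plasmid comes from a survey that tested the activity of many DNA transposons in human cells as candidate genome engineering tools.
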