Addgene plasmid #217270: pMV-hAT-19B_Croc
Purpose: Donor plasmid of hAT-19B_Croc Transposon
Depositing lab: Yong E Zhang. Depositing organization: Institute of Zoology, Chinese Academy of Sciences. Publication: Heterologous survey of 130 DNA transposons in human cells highlights their functional divergence and expands the genome engineering toolbox. Zhang T, Tan S, Tang N, Li Y, Zhang C, Sun J, Guo Y, Gao H, Cai Y, Sun W, Wang C, Fu L, Ma H, Wu Y, Hu X, Zhang X, Gee P, Yan W, Zhao Y, Chen Q, Guo B, Wang H, Zhang YE. Cell. 2024 Jul 11;187(14):3741-3760.e30. doi: 10.1016/j.cell.2024.05.007. Epub 2024 Jun 5. PubMed 38843831.
Backbone
  Vector backbone: pMV
  Vector type: Mammalian Expression
Growth in bacteria
  Bacterial resistance: Ampicillin, 100 μg/mL
  Growth temperature: 37°C
  Growth strain: DH5alpha
  Copy number: High Copy
Gene/Insert
  Gene/Insert name: TIRs of hAT-19B_Croc transposon
  Species: Synthetic
  Cloning method: Restriction Enzyme; 5′ cloning site Unknown (unknown if destroyed); 3′ cloning site Unknown (unknown if destroyed)
Terms and licenses: Academic/Nonprofit Terms; Industry Terms: Not Available to Industry
How to cite: pMV-hAT-19B_Croc was a gift from Yong E Zhang (Addgene plasmid # 217270 ; http://n2t.net/addgene:217270 ; RRID:Addgene_217270)
